>Addgene plasmid #209546 | pBTK1056 | addgene full sequence | sequence record 419119 | Addgene NGS Result
CGACCAAAGGACCAATAAAAAACGCCCGGCGGCAACCGAGCGTTCTGAACAAATCCAGATGGAGTTCTGA
GGTCATTACTGGATCTATCAACAGGAGTCCAAGCGAGCTCGATATCAAATTACGCCCCGCCCTGCCACTC
ATCGCAGTACTGTTGTAATTCATTAAGCATTCTGCCGACATGGAAGCCATCACAAACGGCATGATGAACC
TGAATCGCCAGCGGCATCAGCACCTTGTCGCCTTGCGTATAATATTTGCCCATGGTGAAAACGGGGGCGA
AGAAGTTGTCCATATTGGCCACGTTTAAATCAAAACTGGTGAAACTCACCCAGGGATTGGCTGAAACGAA
AAACATATTCTCAATAAACCCTTTAGGGAAATAGGCCAGGTTTTCACCGTAACACGCCACATCTTGCGAA
TATATGTGTAGAAACTGCCGGAAATCGTCGTGGTATTCACTCCAGAGCGATGAAAACGTTTCAGTTTGCT
CATGGAAAACGGTGTAACAAGGGTGAACACTATCCCATATCACCAGCTCACCGTCTTTCATTGCCATACG
AAATTCCGGATGAGCATTCATCAGGCGGGCAAGAATGTGAATAAAGGCCGGATAAAACTTGTGCTTATTT
TTCTTTACGGTCTTTAAAAAGGCCGTAATATCCAGCTGAACGGTCTGGTTATAGGTACATTGAGCAACTG
ACTGAAATGCCTCAAAATGTTCTTTACGATGCCATTGGGATATATCAACGGTGGTATATCCAGTGATTTT
TTTCTCCATTTTAGCTTCCTTAGCTCCTGAAAATCTCGATAACTCAAAAAATACGCCCGGTAGTGATCTT
ATTTCATTATGGTGAAAGTTGGAACCTCTTACGTGCCCGATCAATCATGACCAAAATCCCTTAACGTGAG
TTTTCGTTCCACTGAGCGTCAGACCCCGTAGAAAAGATCAAAGGATCTTCTTGAGATCCTTTTTTTCTGC
GCGTAATCTGCTGCTTGCAAACAAAAAAACCACCGCTACCAGCGGTGGTTTGTTTGCCGGATCAAGAGCT
ACCAACTCTTTTTCCGAAGGTAACTGGCTTCAGCAGAGCGCAGATACCAAATACTGTTCTTCTAGTGTAG
CCGTAGTTAGGCCACCACTTCAAGAACTCTGTAGCACCGCCTACATACCTCGCTCTGCTAATCCTGTTAC
CAGTGGCTGCTGCCAGTGGCGATAAGTCGTGTCTTACCGGGTTGGACTCAAGACGATAGTTACCGGATAA
GGCGCAGCGGTCGGGCTGAACGGGGGGTTCGTGCACACAGCCCAGCTTGGAGCGAACGACCTACACCGAA
CTGAGATACCTACAGCGTGAGCTATGAGAAAGCGCCACGCTTCCCGAAGGGAGAAAGGCGGACAGGTATC
CGGTAAGCGGCAGGGTCGGAACAGGAGAGCGCACGAGGGAGCTTCCAGGGGGAAACGCCTGGTATCTTTA
TAGTCCTGTCGGGTTTCGCCACCTCTGACTTGAGCGTCGATTTTTGTGATGCTCGTCAGGGGGGCGGAGC
CTATGGAAAAACGCCAGCAACGCGGCCTTTTTACGGTTCCTGGCCTTTTGCTGGCCTTTTGCTCACATGT
TCTTTCCTGCGTTATCCCCTGATTCTGTGGATAACCGTACGTTTGAGAAGAGAAAAGAAAACCGCCGATC
CTGTCCACCGCATTACTGCAAGGTAGTGGACAAGACCGGCGGTCTTAAGTTTTTTGGCTGAAAGTCGGTC
TCAATCCCTCTGATGTTACATTGCACAAGATAAAAATATATCATCATGAACAATAAAACTGTCTGCTTAC
ATAAACAGTAATACAAGGGGTGTTATGAGCCATATTCAACGGGAAACGTCTTGCTCCAGGCCGCGATTAA
ATTCCAACATGGATGCTGATTTATATGGGTATAAATGGGCTCGCGATAATGTCGGGCAATCAGGTGCGAC
AATCTATCGATTGTATGGGAAGCCCGATGCGCCAGAGTTGTTTCTGAAACATGGCAAAGGTAGCGTTGCC
AATGATGTTACAGATGAGATGGTCAGACTAAACTGGCTGACGGAATTTATGCCTCTTCCGACCATCAAGC
ATTTTATCCGTACTCCTGATGATGCATGGTTACTCACCACTGCGATCCCCGGGAAAACAGCATTCCAGGT
ATTAGAAGAATATCCTGATTCAGGTGAAAATATTGTTGATGCGCTGGCAGTGTTCCTGCGCCGGTTGCAT
TCGATTCCTGTTTGTAATTGTCCTTTTAACAGCGATCGCGTATTTCGCCTCGCTCAGGCGCAATCACGAA
TGAATAACGGTTTGGTTGATGCGAGTGATTTTGATGACGAGCGTAATGGCTGGCCTGTTGAACAAGTCTG
GAAAGAAATGCATAAGCTTTTGCCATTCTCACCGGATTCAGTCGTCACTCATGGTGATTTCTCACTTGAT
AACCTTATTTTTGACGAGGGGAAATTAATAGGTTGTATTGATGTTGGACGAGTCGGAATCGCAGACCGAT
ACCAGGATCTTGCCATCCTATGGAACTGCCTCGGTGAGTTTTCTCCTTCATTACAGAAACGGCTTTTTCA
AAAATATGGTATTGATAATCCTGATATGAATAAATTGCAGTTTCATTTGATGCTCGATGAGTTTTTCTAA
TCAGAATTGGTTAATTGGTTGTAACACGCGGCTGTGAGACCGGAAACACAGAAAAAAGCCCACACCTGAC
AGTGCGGGCTTTTTTTTT
Features (pLannotate 1.2.2; 5 found; start..end, strand, type, name):
     15..49      -  terminator     lambda t0 terminator: minimal transcription terminator from phage lambda (Scholtissek and Grosse, 1987)
    123..779     -  CDS            cat: CAT_ECOLX - Experimental evidence at protein level: Swiss-Prot protein existence level 1. This enzyme is an effector of chloramphenicol resistance in bacteria. From Escherichia coli. This protein is used as a marker in many commonly used cloning vectors, such as pACYC184.
    780..877     -  promoter       cat promoter: promoter of the E. coli cat gene encoding chloramphenicol acetyltransferase
    961..1549    +  rep_origin     ori: high-copy-number ColE1/pMB1/pBR322/pUC origin of replication
   1845..2660    +  CDS            KanR: aminoglycoside phosphotransferase; aph(3')-Ia; confers resistance to kanamycin in bacteria or G418 (Geneticin®) in eukaryotes
