[The description below was written by a language model from this plasmid's Addgene catalogue record and pLannotate feature annotations shown in this document.]
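Description:
pBTK1056 is a small synthetic-biology part plasmid from the Bee Microbiome Toolkit (BTK) Golden Gate system, holding a "Type 4" kanamycin resistance cassette for use in modular assemblies. It is built on the pBTK1001 part-entry backbone (about 1.9 kb), into which the 816 bp synthetic insert was placed using BsmBI sites that were destroyed during cloning. The sequenced plasmid is about 2.7 kb. The backbone provides a high-copy ColE1/pUC-type origin for propagation in E. coli. It also carries a chloramphenicol acetyltransferase gene driven by its native cat promoter and followed by a minimal lambda t0 terminator. Because the insert itself encodes kanamycin resistance, the plasmid is maintained under dual chloramphenicol and kanamycin selection.

The payload annotated in the feature table is a KanR coding sequence, the aph(3')-Ia aminoglycoside phosphotransferase, whose length matches the stated insert size. No dedicated promoter or terminator for this gene is annotated, so the record does not say which regulatory sequences drive it within the part. The overhangs and the type IIS sites used to release the part in later assemblies are also not annotated, although in a toolkit of this kind the "Type" designation defines where a part sits in the ordered assembly.

The plasmid's stated purpose is to supply an antibiotic resistance cassette for Golden Gate assembly. The associated work concerns single-step genome engineering in the bee gut symbiont Snodgrassella alvi, which suggests the cassette serves as the selectable marker in constructs assembled for modifying that bacterium.
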