Addgene plasmid #209546: pBTK1056
Purpose: BTK Type 4 antibiotic resistance cassette for Golden Gate assembly
Depositing lab: Jeffrey Barrick. Depositing organization: University of Texas at Austin. Publication: Single-step genome engineering in the bee gut symbiont Snodgrassella alvi. Lariviere PJ, Ashraf AHMZ, Leonard SP, Miller LG, Moran NA, Barrick JE. bioRxiv [Preprint]. 2023 Sep 20:2023.09.19.558440. doi: 10.1101/2023.09.19.558440. PubMed 37786689.
Backbone
  Vector backbone: pBTK1001
  Backbone size w/o insert (bp): 1927
  Vector type: Synthetic Biology
Growth in bacteria
  Bacterial resistance: Chloramphenicol and Kanamycin, 25 & 50 μg/mL
  Growth temperature: 37°C
  Growth strain: DH5alpha
  Copy number: High Copy
Gene/Insert
  Gene/Insert name: Type 4 Kanamycin resistance cassette
  Species: Synthetic
  Insert size (bp): 816
  Cloning method: Restriction Enzyme; 5′ cloning site BsmBI-v2 (destroyed during cloning); 3′ cloning site BsmBI-v2 (destroyed during cloning)
Terms and licenses: Academic/Nonprofit Terms; Industry Terms
Depositor comments: Please visit https://doi.org/10.1101/2023.09.19.558440 for bioRxiv preprint.
How to cite: pBTK1056 was a gift from Jeffrey Barrick (Addgene plasmid # 209546 ; http://n2t.net/addgene:209546 ; RRID:Addgene_209546)
